>Addgene plasmid #215049 | EGFP-Cyclin B1 | addgene full sequence | sequence record 428731 | Addgene NGS Result
CTGCAGCCTGAATATGGGCCAAACAGGATATCTGTGGTAAGCAGTTCCTGCCCCGGCTCAGGGCCAAGAA
CAGATGGAACAGCTGAATATGGGCCAAACAGGATATCTGTGGTAAGCAGTTCCTGCCCCGGCTCAGGGCC
AAGAACAGATGGTCCCCAGATGCGGTCCAGCCCTCAGCAGTTTCTAGAGAACCATCAGATGTTTCCAGGG
TGCCCCAAGGACCTGAAATGACCCTGTGCCTTATTTGAACTAACCAATCAGTTCGCTTCTCGCTTCTGTT
CGCGCGCTTCTGCTCCCCGAGCTCAATAAAAGAGCCCACAACCCCTCACTCGGGGCGCCAGTCCTCCGAT
TGACTGAGTCGCCCGGGTACCCGTGTATCCAATAAACCCTCTTGCAGTTGCATCCGACTTGTGGTCTCGC
TGTTCCTTGGGAGGGTCTCCTCTGAGTGATTGACTACCCGTCAGCGGGGGTCTTTCATTTGGGGGCTCGT
CCGGGATCGGGAGACCCCTGCCCAGGGACCACCGACCCACCACCGGGAGGCAAGCTGGCCAGCAACTTAT
CTGTGTCTGTCCGATTGTCTAGTGTCTATGACTGATTTTATGCGCCTGCGTCGGTACTAGTTAGCTAACT
AGCTCTGTATCTGGCGGACCCGTGGTGGAACTGACGAGTTCTGAACACCCGGCCGCAACCCTGGGAGACG
TCCCAGGGACTTTGGGGGCCGTTTTTGTGGCCCGACCTGAGGAAGGGAGTCGATGTGGAATCCGACCCCG
TCAGGATATGTGGTTCTGGTAGGAGACGAGAACCTAAAACAGTTCCCGCCTCCGTCTGAATTTTTGCTTT
CGGTTTGGAACCGAAGCCGCGCGTCTTGTCTGCTGCAGCGCTGCAGCATCGTTCTGTGTTGTCTCTGTCT
GACTGTGTTTCTGTATTTGTCTGAAAATTAGGGCCAGACTGTTACCACTCCCTTAAGTTTGACCTTAGGT
CACTGGAAAGATGTCGAGCGGATCGCTCACAACCAGTCGGTAGATGTCAAGAAGAGACGTTGGGTTACCT
TCTGCTCTGCAGAATGGCCAACCTTTAACGTCGGATGGCCGCGAGACGGCACCTTTAACCGAGACCTCAT
CACCCAGGTTAAGATCAAGGTCTTTTCACCTGGCCCGCATGGACACCCAGACCAGGTCCCCTACATCGTG
ACCTGGGAAGCCTTGGCTTTTGACCCCCCTCCCTGGGTCAAGCCCTTTGTACACCCTAAGCCTCCGCCTC
CTCTTCCTCCATCCGCCCCGTCTCTCCCCCTTGAACCTCCTCGTTCGACCCCGCCTCGATCCTCCCTTTA
TCCAGCCCTCACTCCTTCTCTAGGCGCCGGCCGGATCCCAGTGTGGTGGTACGCTACCGGTCGCCACCAT
GGTGAGCAAGGGCGAGGAGCTGTTCACCGGGGTGGTGCCCATCCTGGTCGAGCTGGACGGCGACGTAAAC
GGCCACAAGTTCAGCGTGTCCGGCGAGGGCGAGGGCGATGCCACCTACGGCAAGCTGACCCTGAAGTTCA
TCTGCACCACCGGCAAGCTGCCCGTGCCCTGGCCCACCCTCGTGACCACCCTGACCTACGGCGTGCAGTG
CTTCAGCCGCTACCCCGACCACATGAAGCAGCACGACTTCTTCAAGTCCGCCATGCCCGAAGGCTACGTC
CAGGAGCGCACCATCTTCTTCAAGGACGACGGCAACTACAAGACCCGCGCCGAGGTGAAGTTCGAGGGCG
ACACCCTGGTGAACCGCATCGAGCTGAAGGGCATCGACTTCAAGGAGGACGGCAACATCCTGGGGCACAA
GCTGGAGTACAACTACAACAGCCACAACGTCTATATCATGGCCGACAAGCAGAAGAACGGCATCAAGGTG
AACTTCAAGATCCGCCACAACATCGAGGACGGCAGCGTGCAGCTCGCCGACCACTACCAGCAGAACACCC
CCATCGGCGACGGCCCCGTGCTGCTGCCCGACAACCACTACCTGAGCACCCAGTCCGCCCTGAGCAAAGA
CCCCAACGAGAAGCGCGATCACATGGTCCTGCTGGAGTTCGTGACCGCCGCCGGGATCACTCTCGGCATG
GACGAGCTGTACAAGTCCGGACTCAGATCTGCGCTCCGAGCCACCAGGAACTCGAAAATTAATGCTGAAA
ATAAGGCGAAGATCAACATGGCAGGCGCAAAGCGCGTTCCTACGGCCCCTGCTGCAACCTCCAAGCCCGG
ACTGAGGCCAAGAACAGCTCTTGGGGACATTGGTAACAAAGTCAGTGAACAACTGCAGGCCAAAATGCCT
ATGAAGAAGGAAGCAAAACCTTCAGCTACTGGAAAAGTCATTGATAAAAAACTACCAAAACCTCTTGAAA
AGGTACCTATGCTGGTGCCAGTGCCAGTGTCTGAGCCAGTGCCAGAGCCAGAACCTGAGCCAGAACCTGA
GCCTGTTAAAGAAGAAAAACTTTCGCCTGAGCCTATTTTGGTTGATACTGCCTCTCCAAGCCCAATGGAA
ACATCTGGATGTGCCCCTGCAGAAGAAGACCTGTGTCAGGCTTTCTCTGATGTAATTCTTGCAGTAAATG
ATGTGGATGCAGAAGATGGAGCTGATCCAAACCTTTGTAGTGAATATGTGAAAGATATTTATGCTTATCT
GAGACAACTTGAGGAAGAGCAAGCAGTCAGACCAAAATACCTACTGGGTCGGGAAGTCACTGGAAACATG
AGAGCCATCCTAATTGACTGGCTAGTACAGGTTCAAATGAAATTCAGGTTGTTGCAGGAGACCATGTACA
TGACTGTCTCCATTATTGATCGGTTCATGCAGAATAATTGTGTGCCCAAGAAGATGCTGCAGCTGGTTGG
TGTCACTGCCATGTTTATTGCAAGCAAATATGAAGAAATGTACCCTCCAGAAATTGGTGACTTTGCTTTT
GTGACTGACAACACTTATACTAAGCACCAAATCAGACAGATGGAAATGAAGATTCTAAGAGCTTTAAACT
TTGGTCTGGGTCGGCCTCTACCTTTGCACTTCCTTCGGAGAGCATCTAAGATTGGAGAGGTTGATGTCGA
GCAACATACTTTGGCCAAATACCTGATGGAACTAACTATGTTGGACTATGACATGGTGCACTTTCCTCCT
TCTCAAATTGCAGCAGGAGCTTTTTGCTTAGCACTGAAAATTCTGGATAATGGTGAATGGACACCAACTC
TACAACATTACCTGTCATATACTGAAGAATCTCTTCTTCCAGTTATGCAGCACCTGGCTAAGAATGTAGT
CATGGTAAATCAAGGACTTACAAAGCACATGACTGTCAAGAACAAGTATGCCACATCGAAGCATGCTAAG
ATCAGCACTCTACCACAGCTGAATTCTGCACTAGTTCAAGATTTAGCCAAGGCTGTGGCAAAGGTGTAAG
TCGACCCTGTGGAATGTGTGTCAGTTAGGGTGTGGAAAGTCCCCAGGCTCCCCAGCAGGCAGAAGTATGC
AAAGCATGCATCTCAATTAGTCAGCAACCAGGTGTGGAAAGTCCCCAGGCTCCCCAGCAGGCAGAAGTAT
GCAAAGCATGCATCTCAATTAGTCAGCAACCATAGTCCCGCCCCTAACTCCGCCCATCCCGCCCCTAACT
CCGCCCAGTTCCGCCCATTCTCCGCCCCATGGCTGACTAATTTTTTTTATTTATGCAGAGGCCGAGGCCG
CCTCGGCCTCTGAGCTATTCCAGAAGTAGTGAGGAGGCTTTTTTGGAGGCCTAGGCTTTTGCAAAAAGCT
TACCATGACCGAGTACAAGCCCACGGTGCGCCTCGCCACCCGCGACGACGTCCCCAGGGCCGTACGCACC
CTCGCCGCCGCGTTCGCCGACTACCCCGCCACGCGCCACACCGTCGATCCGGACCGCCACATCGAGCGGG
TCACCGAGCTGCAAGAACTCTTCCTCACGCGCGTCGGGCTCGACATCGGCAAGGTGTGGGTCGCGGACGA
CGGCGCCGCGGTGGCGGTCTGGACCACGCCGGAGAGCGTCGAAGCGGGGGCGGTGTTCGCCGAGATCGGC
CCGCGCATGGCCGAGTTGAGCGGTTCCCGGCTGGCCGCGCAGCAACAGATGGAAGGCCTCCTGGCGCCGC
ACCGGCCCAAGGAGCCCGCGTGGTTCCTGGCCACCGTCGGCGTCTCGCCCGACCACCAGGGCAAGGGTCT
GGGCAGCGCCGTCGTGCTCCCCGGAGTGGAGGCGGCCGAGCGCGCCGGGGTGCCCGCCTTCCTGGAGACC
TCCGCGCCCCGCAACCTCCCCTTCTACGAGCGGCTCGGCTTCACCGTCACCGCCGACGTCGAGGTGCCCG
AAGGACCGCGCACCTGGTGCATGACCCGCAAGCCCGGTGCCTGACGCCCGCCCCACGACCCGCAGCGCCC
GACCGAAAGGAGCGCACGACCCCATGCATCGATAAAATAAAAGATTTTATTTAGTCTCCAGAAAAAGGGG
GGAATGAAAGACCCCACCTGTAGGTTTGGCAAGCTAGCTTAAGTAACGCCATTTTGCAAGGCATGGAAAA
ATACATAACTGAGAATAGAGAAGTTCAGATCAAGGTCAGGAACAGATGGAACAGCTGAATATGGGCCAAA
CAGGATATCTGTGGTAAGCAGTTCCTGCCCCGGCTCAGGGCCAAGAACAGATGGAACAGCTGAATATGGG
CCAAACAGGATATCTGTGGTAAGCAGTTCCTGCCCCGGCTCAGGGCCAAGAACAGATGGTCCCCAGATGC
GGTCCAGCCCTCAGCAGTTTCTAGAGAACCATCAGATGTTTCCAGGGTGCCCCAAGGACCTGAAATGACC
CTGTGCCTTATTTGAACTAACCAATCAGTTCGCTTCTCGCTTCTGTTCGCGCGCTTCTGCTCCCCGAGCT
CAATAAAAGAGCCCACAACCCCTCACTCGGGGCGCCAGTCCTCCGATTGACTGAGTCGCCCGGGTACCCG
TGTATCCAATAAACCCTCTTGCAGTTGCATCCGACTTGTGGTCTCGCTGTTCCTTGGGAGGGTCTCCTCT
GAGTGATTGACTACCCGTCAGCGGGGGTCTTTCACATGCAGCATGTATCAAAATTAATTTGGTTTTTTTT
CTTAAGTATTTACATTAAATGGCCATAGTTGCATTAATGAATCGGCCAACGCGCGGGGAGAGGCGGTTTG
CGTATTGGGCGCTCTTCCGCTTCCTCGCTCACTGACTCGCTGCGCTCGGTCGTTCGGCTGCGGCGAGCGG
TATCAGCTCACTCAAAGGCGGTAATACGGTTATCCACAGAATCAGGGGATAACGCAGGAAAGAACATGTG
AGCAAAAGGCCAGCAAAAGGCCAGGAACCGTAAAAAGGCCGCGTTGCTGGCGTTTTTCCATAGGCTCCGC
CCCCCTGACGAGCATCACAAAAATCGACGCTCAAGTCAGAGGTGGCGAAACCCGACAGGACTATAAAGAT
ACCAGGCGTTTCCCCCTGGAAGCTCCCTCGTGCGCTCTCCTGTTCCGACCCTGCCGCTTACCGGATACCT
GTCCGCCTTTCTCCCTTCGGGAAGCGTGGCGCTTTCTCATAGCTCACGCTGTAGGTATCTCAGTTCGGTG
TAGGTCGTTCGCTCCAAGCTGGGCTGTGTGCACGAACCCCCCGTTCAGCCCGACCGCTGCGCCTTATCCG
GTAACTATCGTCTTGAGTCCAACCCGGTAAGACACGACTTATCGCCACTGGCAGCAGCCACTGGTAACAG
GATTAGCAGAGCGAGGTATGTAGGCGGTGCTACAGAGTTCTTGAAGTGGTGGCCTAACTACGGCTACACT
AGAAGAACAGTATTTGGTATCTGCGCTCTGCTGAAGCCAGTTACCTTCGGAAAAAGAGTTGGTAGCTCTT
GATCCGGCAAACAAACCACCGCTGGTAGCGGTGGTTTTTTTGTTTGCAAGCAGCAGATTACGCGCAGAAA
AAAAGGATCTCAAGAAGATCCTTTGATCTTTTCTACGGGGTCTGACGCTCAGTGGAACGAAAACTCACGT
TAAGGGATTTTGGTCATGAGATTATCAAAAAGGATCTTCACCTAGATCCTTTTGCGGCCGCAAATCAATC
TAAAGTATATATGAGTAAACTTGGTCTGACAGTTACCAATGCTTAATCAGTGAGGCACCTATCTCAGCGA
TCTGTCTATTTCGTTCATCCATAGTTGCCTGACTCCCCGTCGTGTAGATAACTACGATACGGGAGGGCTT
ACCATCTGGCCCCAGTGCTGCAATGATACCGCGAGACCCACGCTCACCGGCTCCAGATTTATCAGCAATA
AACCAGCCAGCCGGAAGGGCCGAGCGCAGAAGTGGTCCTGCAACTTTATCCGCCTCCATCCAGTCTATTA
ATTGTTGCCGGGAAGCTAGAGTAAGTAGTTCGCCAGTTAATAGTTTGCGCAACGTTGTTGCCATTGCTAC
AGGCATCGTGGTGTCACGCTCGTCGTTTGGTATGGCTTCATTCAGCTCCGGTTCCCAACGATCAAGGCGA
GTTACATGATCCCCCATGTTGTGCAAAAAAGCGGTTAGCTCCTTCGGTCCTCCGATCGTTGTCAGAAGTA
AGTTGGCCGCAGTGTTATCACTCATGGTTATGGCAGCACTGCATAATTCTCTTACTGTCATGCCATCCGT
AAGATGCTTTTCTGTGACTGGTGAGTACTCAACCAAGTCATTCTGAGAATAGTGTATGCGGCGACCGAGT
TGCTCTTGCCCGGCGTCAATACGGGATAATACCGCGCCACATAGCAGAACTTTAAAAGTGCTCATCATTG
GAAAACGTTCTTCGGGGCGAAAACTCTCAAGGATCTTACCGCTGTTGAGATCCAGTTCGATGTAACCCAC
TCGTGCACCCAACTGATCTTCAGCATCTTTTACTTTCACCAGCGTTTCTGGGTGAGCAAAAACAGGAAGG
CAAAATGCCGCAAAAAAGGGAATAAGGGCGACACGGAAATGTTGAATACTCATACTCTTCCTTTTTCAAT
ATTATTGAAGCATTTATCAGGGTTATTGTCTCATGAGCGGATACATATTTGAATGTATTTAGAAAAATAA
ACAAATAGGGGTTCCGCGCACATTTCCCCGAAAAGTGCCAC
Features (pLannotate 1.2.2; 13 found; start..end, strand, type, name):
      8..477     +  LTR            LTR: long terminal repeat from Moloney murine leukemia virus
    601..875     +  misc_feature   MESV Ψ (fragment): packaging signal of murine embryonic stem cell virus
    942..1358    +  CDS            gag (truncated): truncated Moloney murine leukemia virus (MMLV) gag gene lacking the start codon
   1399..2115    +  CDS            EGFP: EGFP is a basic (constitutively fluorescent) green fluorescent protein published in 1996, derived from Aequorea victoria. It is reported to be a rapidly-maturing weak dimer with moderate acid sensitivity.
   2131..3426    +  CDS            CCNB1: CCNB1_HUMAN - Also known as CCNB. Experimental evidence at protein level: Swiss-Prot protein existence level 1. Essential for the control of the cell cycle at the G2/M (mitosis) transition. From Homo sapiens (Human).
   3446..3775    +  promoter       SV40 promoter: SV40 enhancer and early promoter
   3785..4384    +  CDS            PuroR: puromycin N-acetyltransferase; pac from Streptomyces alboniger; confers resistance to puromycin
   4483..4604    +  LTR            3' LTR (ΔU3) (fragment): self-inactivating 3' long terminal repeat (LTR) from Moloney murine leukemia virus
   4605..5074    +  LTR            LTR: long terminal repeat from Moloney murine leukemia virus
   5140..5192    -  CDS            lacI (fragment): lac repressor; lacI; The lac repressor binds to the lac operator to inhibit transcription in E. coli. This inhibition can be relieved by adding lactose or isopropyl-β-D-thiogalactopyranoside (IPTG).
   5375..5963    -  rep_origin     ori: high-copy-number ColE1/pMB1/pBR322/pUC origin of replication
   6123..6983    -  CDS            AmpR: β-lactamase; bla; confers resistance to ampicillin, carbenicillin, and related antibiotics
   6984..7088    -  promoter       AmpR promoter: bla
