[The description below was written by a language model from this plasmid's Addgene catalogue record and pLannotate feature annotations shown in this document.]
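Description:
EGFP-Cyclin B1 is a 7.1 kb gammaretroviral expression plasmid built on the pBABE backbone, designed to deliver a fluorescently tagged human cyclin B1 into mammalian cells. In bacteria it is maintained through a high-copy ColE1/pUC-type origin and selected with ampicillin via the β-lactamase gene and its native promoter. A short lacI fragment near the origin appears to be a non-functional backbone remnant.

The retroviral cassette is flanked by Moloney murine leukemia virus long terminal repeats. Downstream of the 5′ LTR lie a packaging signal (annotated as an MESV Ψ fragment) and a truncated gag segment lacking its start codon, which together promote efficient encapsidation of the genomic RNA when the plasmid is introduced into a packaging cell line that supplies the viral proteins in trans. The LTR also serves as the promoter for the payload: an EGFP coding sequence placed immediately upstream of the human CCNB1 open reading frame, so that EGFP is fused to the N terminus of cyclin B1, the regulator of the G2/M transition. Following the fusion gene, an internal SV40 enhancer/early promoter drives puromycin N-acetyltransferase, allowing selection of stably transduced cells. The annotation tool labels a short stretch ahead of the 3′ LTR as a ΔU3 fragment, but it directly adjoins a full-length LTR annotation, so the table does not indicate a self-inactivating design.

After integration, transduced cells express the green fusion protein constitutively. This makes the construct suited to generating stable lines for following cyclin B1 abundance and localization, although the record states only expression in mammalian cells as its purpose.
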