Addgene plasmid #215049: EGFP-Cyclin B1
Purpose: Expresses EGFP-Cyclin B1 in mammalian cells from a retroviral vector.
Depositing lab: Michele Pagano. Depositing organization: NYU Grossman School of Medicine. Publication: CDK-independent role of D-type cyclins in regulating DNA mismatch repair. Rona G, Miwatani-Minter B, Zhang Q, Goldberg HV, Kerzhnerman MA, Howard JB, Simoneschi D, Lane E, Hobbs JW, Sassani E, Wang AA, Keegan S, Laverty DJ, Piett CG, Pongor LS, Xu ML, Andrade J, Thomas A, Sicinski P, Askenazi M, Ueberheide B, Fenyo D, Nagel ZD, Pagano M. Mol Cell. 2024 Feb 29:S1097-2765(24)00129-1. doi: 10.1016/j.molcel.2024.02.010. PubMed 38458201.
Backbone
  Vector backbone: pBABE
  Vector type: Mammalian Expression, Retroviral
  Selectable markers: Puromycin
Growth in bacteria
  Bacterial resistance: Ampicillin, 100 μg/mL
  Growth temperature: 37°C
  Growth strain: NEB Stable
  Copy number: High Copy
Gene/Insert
  Gene/Insert name: CCNB1 (alt name: CCNB)
  Species: H. sapiens (human)
  Entrez Gene: CCNB1 (a.k.a. CCNB)
  Promoter: LTR
  Tag / fusion protein: EGFP (N terminal on insert)
  Cloning method: Unknown
  Sequencing primers: 5′ pBABE 5'; 3′ pBABE 3'
Terms and licenses: Academic/Nonprofit Terms; Industry Terms: Not Available to Industry
How to cite: EGFP-Cyclin B1 was a gift from Michele Pagano (Addgene plasmid # 215049 ; http://n2t.net/addgene:215049 ; RRID:Addgene_215049)
